Addgene plasmid #133136: pOPS0495
Purpose: Reporter plasmid with a 12-nucleotide specific "barcode" sequence. This plasmid is not available as an individual bacterial stab, but can be requested as part of the Plasmid-ID Kit (Kit #1000000168 ).
Depositing lab: Philip Poole. Depositing organization: University of Oxford. Publication: Optimizing Rhizobium-legume symbioses by simultaneous measurement of rhizobial competitiveness and N2 fixation in nodules. Mendoza-Suarez MA, Geddes BA, Sanchez-Canizares C, Ramirez-Gonzalez RH, Kirchhelle C, Jorrin B, Poole PS. Proc Natl Acad Sci U S A. 2020 May 5;117(18):9822-9831. doi: 10.1073/pnas.1921225117. Epub 2020 Apr 21. PubMed 32317381.
Backbone
  Vector backbone: pOGG026 (Addgene ID 113992)
  Vector type: Bacterial Expression
Growth in bacteria
  Bacterial resistance: Kanamycin, 50 μg/mL
  Growth temperature: 37°C
  Growth strain: ST18 (S17 delta pir delta hemA)
  Copy number: Low Copy
Gene/Insert
  Gene/Insert name: PU module (PsNifH from pOGG043), SC module (sfGFP from pOGG037), and T module (TGGTCAACGATA and universal primer binding site)
  Species: Synthetic
  Mutation: Domesticated for Golden Gate cloning
  Cloning method: Unknown
Terms and licenses: Academic/Nonprofit Terms; Industry Terms: Not Available to Industry
Depositor comments: The only difference is the sequence: TGGTCAACGATA . Please note that this plasmid may require a unique bacterial strain, so make sure to confirm that you can also obtain the appropriate growth strain. Please contact us or contact our distributors if you have any questions. This plasmid is not available as an individual bacterial stab, but can be requested as part of the Plasmid-ID Kit (Kit #1000000168 ).
How to cite: pOPS0495 was a gift from Philip Poole (Addgene plasmid # 133136)
