[The description below was written by a language model from this plasmid's Addgene catalogue record and pLannotate feature annotations shown in this document.]
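Description:
pOPS0495 is a low-copy, broad-host-range bacterial reporter plasmid built on the pOGG026 backbone and assembled from Golden Gate-domesticated modules. It is one member of a set of "Plasmid-ID" constructs that, according to the depositor, differ from one another only in a 12-nucleotide barcode. The feature table (about 7.0 kb) shows an RK2/IncP-type replicon. It has oriV together with the trfA replication initiator gene, and an IncP oriT so the plasmid can be mobilised by conjugation from a donor strain that supplies the transfer functions. This fits the recorded propagation in a conjugative E. coli strain. Stable inheritance without antibiotic pressure is provided by the par region, comprising parA and parB plus the parDE toxin-antitoxin pair, which kills plasmid-free segregants. Selection is by kanamycin through aphA1 (nptI). Short fragments annotated as Tn5 transposase, CloDF13 ori and lacZα appear to be backbone or cloning remnants rather than functional parts.

The payload consists of three modules. The first is a promoter module carrying the nifH promoter (PsNifH), which is not annotated in the feature table but presumably occupies the gap upstream of the reporter. The second is a coding module encoding superfolder GFP. The third is a terminal module carrying the unique barcode next to a universal primer binding site. The lambda t0 and rrnB T1 terminators flank the insertion region and insulate it from backbone transcription. Because nifH is a nitrogenase gene, sfGFP fluorescence reports nitrogen-fixation gene expression, while the barcode allows the tagged strain to be identified by amplification and sequencing. The associated publication indicates use in rhizobia to measure competitiveness for nodule occupancy and N2 fixation in legume nodules at the same time across many strains.
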