Features (pLannotate 1.2.2; 14 found; start..end, strand, type, name):
      9..103     +  terminator     lambda t0 terminator: transcription terminator from phage lambda
    213..1025    +  CDS            aphA1: KKA1_ECOLX - Also known as nptI. Protein inferred from homology: Swiss-Prot protein existence level 3. Resistance to kanamycin and structurally-related aminoglycosides, including amikacin. From Escherichia coli.
   1179..1287    +  oriT           oriT: incP origin of transfer
   1348..2496    -  CDS            trfA: trans-acting replication protein that binds to and activates oriV
   2548..2829    -  CDS            tnpA (fragment): TN5P_ECOLX - Also known as tnp. Experimental evidence at protein level: Swiss-Prot protein existence level 1. Mediates transposition of transposon Tn5 by a 'cut and paste' mechanism. First, the monomeric transposase binds the 19 bp inverted DNA repeats flanking the transposon. Then, dimerization of the DNA- bound transposase creates a synaptic DNA complex. After nicking of the first DNA strand, excision of the transposon proceeds through a series of intermediates. The transposase then mediates the insertion of the transposon at a new site by strand transfer. The activity of the wild- type tran
   2889..3420    -  rep_origin     oriV: incP origin of replication
   3476..3511    -  rep_origin     CloDF13 ori (fragment): Plasmids containing the CloDF13 (CDF) origin of replication can be propagated in E. coli cells that contain additional plasmids with compatible origins.
   3635..3943    -  CDS            parE: PARE_ECOLX - Experimental evidence at protein level: Swiss-Prot protein existence level 1. Toxin component of a type II toxin-antitoxin (TA) system involved in plasmid partition. Acts by inhibiting DNA gyrase, converting supercoiled plasmid DNA into a singly cleaved linear form in an ATP-dependent fashion. To do so it probably interacts with one of the gyrase subunits. Gyrase inhibition is prevented by antitoxin ParD, and is reversed in vitro by incubation with ParD. In cells that have lost the plasmid filamentation and growth inhibition occur; this is suppressed when ParD is supplied in trans
   3943..4191    -  CDS            parD: PARD_ECOLX - Experimental evidence at protein level: Swiss-Prot protein existence level 1. Antitoxin component of a type II toxin-antitoxin (TA) system involved in plasmid partition. Inhibits the anti-DNA gyrase activity of toxin ParE; reverses and restores gyrase catalytic activity in vitro. The parDE operon alone is capable of stabilizing an RK2-derived minireplicon under defined growth conditions in several different Gram- negative bacteria. It does so by the post-segregational killing (PSK) of plasmid-free cells, also referred to as a plasmid addiction system. Binds its own promoter, autor
   4320..5162    +  CDS            parB: PARB4_ECOLX - Protein predicted: Swiss-Prot protein existence level 4. Involved in plasmid partition. From Escherichia coli.
   5126..5782    +  CDS            parA: PARA4_ECOLX - Protein inferred from homology: Swiss-Prot protein existence level 3. Involved in plasmid partition. From Escherichia coli.
   5942..6028    -  terminator     rrnB T1 terminator: Escherichia coli rrnB; transcription terminator T1 from the E. coli rrnB gene
   6275..6988    +  CDS            superfolder GFP: GFP variant that folds robustly even when fused to poorly folded proteins (Pédelacq et al., 2006)
   7008..7030    +  CDS            lacZα (fragment): LacZα fragment of β-galactosidase; lacZ fragment
>Addgene plasmid #133136 | pOPS0495 | addgene full sequence | sequence record 274645 | Addgene NGS Result
CGCTCTTGGACTCCTGTTGATAGATCCAGTAATGACCTCAGAACTCCATCTGGATTTGTTCAGAACGCTC
GGTTGCCGCCGGGCGTTTTTTATTGGTGAGAATCCAGGCAATTGTGTCTCAAAATCTCTGATGTTACATT
GCACAAGATAAAAATATATCATCATGAACAATAAAACTGTCTGCTTACATAAACAGTAATACAAGGGGTG
TTATGAGCCATATTCAGCGTGAAACGAGCTGTAGCCGTCCGCGTCTGAACAGCAACATGGATGCGGATCT
GTATGGCTATAAATGGGCGCGTGATAACGTGGGTCAGAGCGGCGCGACCATTTATCGTCTGTATGGCAAA
CCGGATGCGCCGGAACTGTTTCTGAAACATGGCAAAGGCAGCGTGGCGAACGATGTGACCGATGAAATGG
TGCGTCTGAACTGGCTGACCGAATTTATGCCGCTGCCGACCATTAAACATTTTATTCGCACCCCGGATGA
TGCGTGGCTGCTGACCACCGCGATTCCGGGCAAAACCGCGTTTCAGGTGCTGGAAGAATATCCGGATAGC
GGCGAAAACATTGTGGATGCGCTGGCCGTGTTTCTGCGTCGTCTGCATAGCATTCCGGTGTGCAACTGCC
CGTTTAACAGCGATCGTGTGTTTCGTCTGGCCCAGGCGCAGAGCCGTATGAACAACGGCCTGGTGGATGC
GAGCGATTTTGATGATGAACGTAACGGCTGGCCGGTGGAACAGGTGTGGAAAGAAATGCATAAACTGCTG
CCGTTTAGCCCGGATAGCGTGGTGACCCACGGCGATTTTAGCCTGGATAACCTGATTTTCGATGAAGGCA
AACTGATTGGCTGCATTGATGTGGGCCGTGTGGGCATTGCGGATCGTTATCAGGATCTGGCCATTCTGTG
GAACTGCCTGGGCGAATTTAGCCCGAGCCTGCAAAAACGTCTGTTTCAGAAATATGGCATTGATAATCCG
GATATGAACAAACTGCAATTTCATCTGATGCTGGATGAATTTTTCTAATAATTAATTGAACTACTTTTCC
GCTGCATAACCCTGCTTCGGGGTCATTATAGCGATTTTTTCGGTATATCCATCCTTTTTCGCACGATATA
CAGGATTTTGCCAAAGGGTTCGTGTAGACTTTCCTTGGTGTATCCAACGGCGTCAGCCGGGCAGGATAGG
TGAAGTAGGCCCACCCGCGAGCGGGTGTTCCTTCTTCACTGTCCCTTATTCGCACCTGGCGGTGCTCAAC
GGGAATCCTGCTCTGCGAGGCTGGCCGTAGGCCGGCCGCGATGCAGGTGGCTGCTGAACCCCCAGCCGGA
ACTGACCCCACAAGGCCCTAGCGTTTGCAATGCACCAGGTCATCATTGACCCAGGCGTGTTCCACCAGGC
CGCTGCCTCGCAACTCTTCGCAGGCTTCGCCGACCTGCTCGCGCCACTTCTTCACGCGGGTGGAATCCGA
TCCGCACATGAGGCGGAAGGTTTCCAGCTTGAGCGGGTACGGCTCCCGGTGCGAGCTGAAATAGTCGAAC
ATCCGTCGGGCCGTCGGCGACAGCTTGCGGTACTTCTCCCATATGAATTTCGTGTAGTGGTCGCCAGCAA
ACAGCACGACGATTTCCTCGTCGATCAGGACCTGGCAACGGGACGTTTTCTTGCCACGGTCCAGGACGCG
GAAGCGGTGCAGCAGCGACACCGATTCCAGGTGCCCAACGCGGTCGGACGTGAAGCCCATCGCCGTCGCC
TGTAGGCGCGACAGGCATTCCTCGGCCTTCGTGTAATACCGGCCATTGATCGACCAGCCCAGGTCCTGGC
AAAGCTCGTAGAACGTGAAGGTGATCGGCTCGCCGATAGGGGTGCGCTTCGCGTACTCCAACACCTGCTG
CCACACCAGTTCGTCATCGTCGGCCCGCAGCTCGACGCCGGTGTAGGTGATCTTCACGTCCTTGTTGACG
TGGAAAATGACCTTGTTTTGCAGCGCCTCGCGCGGGATTTTCTTGTTGCGCGTGGTGAACAGGGCAGAGC
GGGCCGTGTCGTTTGGCATCGCTCGCATCGTGTCCGGCCACGGCGCAATATCGAACAAGGAAAGCTGCAT
TTCCTTGATCTGCTGCTTCGTGTGTTTCAGCAACGCGGCCTGCTTGGCTTCGCTGACCTGTTTTGCCAGG
TCCTCGCCGGCGGTTTTTCGCTTCTTGGTCGTCATAGTTCCTCGCGTGTCGATGGTCATCGACTTCGCCA
AACCTGCCGCCTCCTGTTCGAGCCGACGCGAACGCTCCACGGCGGCCGATGGCGCGGGCAGGGCAGGGGG
AGCCAGTTGCACGCTGTCGCGCTCGATCTTGGCCGTAGCTTGCTGGACTATCGAGCCGACGGACTGGAAG
GTTTCGCGGGGCGCACGCATGACGGTGCGGCTTGCGATGGTTTCGGCATCCTCGGCGGAAAACCCCGCGT
CGATCAGTTCTTGCCTGTATGCCTTCCGGTCAAACGTCCGATTCATTCACCCTCCTTGCGGGATTGCCCC
GGAATTAATTCCCCGGATCGATCCGTCGATCTTGATCCCCTGCGCCATCAGATCCTTGGCGGCAAGAAAG
CCATCCAGTTTACTTTGCAGGGCTTCCCAACCTTACCAGAGGGCGCCCCAGCTGGCAATTCCGGTTCGCT
TGCTGTCCATAAAACCGCCCAGTCTAGCTATCGCCATGTAAGCCCACTGCAAGCTACCTGCTTTCTCTTT
GCGCTTGCGTTTTCCCTTGTCCAGATAGCCCAGTAGCTGACATTCATCCGGGGTCAGCACCGTTTCTGCG
GACTGGCTTTCTACGTGGCTGCCATTTTTGGGGTGAGGCCGTTCGCGGCCGAGGGGCGCAGCCCCTGGGG
GGATGGGAGGCCCGCGTTAGCGGGCCGGGAGGGTTCGAGAAGGGGGGGCACCCCCCTTCGGCGTGCGCGG
TCACGCGCACAGGGCGCAGCCCTGGTTAAAAACAAGGTTTATAAATATTGGTTTAAAAGCAGGTTAAAAG
ACAGGTTAGCGGTGGCCGAAAAACGGGCGGAAACCCTTGCAAATGCTGGATTTTCTGCCTGTGGACAGCC
CCTCAAATGTCAATAGGTGCGCCCCTCATCTGTCAGCACTCTGCCCCTCAAGTGTCAAGGATCGCGCCCC
TCATCTGTCAGTAGTCGCGCCCCTCAAGTGTCAATACCGCAGGGCACTTATCCCCAGGCTTGTCCACATC
ATCTGTGGGAAACTCGCGTAAAATCAGGCGTTTTCGCCGATTTGCGAGGCTGGCCAGCTCCACGTCGCCG
GCCGAAATCGAGCCTGCCCCTCATCTGTCAACGCCGCGCCGGGTGAGTCGGCCCCTCAAGTGTCAACGTC
CGCCCCTCATCTGTCAGTGAGGGCCAAGTTTTCCGCGAGGTATCCACAACGCCGGCGGCCCTACATGGCT
CTGCTGTAGTGAGTGGGTTGCGCTCCGGCAGCGGTCCTGATCCCCCGCAGAAAAAAAGGATCTCAAGAAG
ATCCTTTGATCTTTTCTACATTACTGCATGAGCTTGTGGAAGTGTGCTGAGCATAAATGATTCTCCTAGC
TGTTCTTTGGGTAAGTACGCCATCAGGACGTTGTGAGTGGCGCGATTTTTAGCGGCTGAAATCAGCCCTT
GAGCCTGTCGGCAAGTCGCGTCATGAGGTCCATGCGCTCATGCAGGATCGCCACGACCAACGCGGGTTCG
CCCGCACGCGGCAGGCAAAAAACGTAGTGGTGTTCGCAGCGGGCCATCCGCAGCGCGGGAAAGAGTTCGC
TCATGTCCTTAAACGGGCCTTCGCCGGCGGCAAGCCTGGCTATGCCCTGTTCCAGCTTAGCGATATAGCG
GCGCACCTGCGCCGCGCCCCACTCCCGGCGCGTGTAGCGGATGATGCCGCGTAGATCGGCTTCGGCCTCA
GCCGTGAGGATGTAGGCCGTCAAGCGCGATCCCCGCTGAGTTCTTCATCAAGAATTTCGCCGACGCTCTT
GGTGGACACCTTGCCGGCAAGCCCATCGTTGATGCGGTTCCCCAGCATGGTTTTCAGTTCCTGCCATGCC
TGATCGGCATCAGCGTCACCGGGGAACAGACGTTCGAGGGCGTATTGCTTAATGGTCTTGCCCTGCAAGG
CGGCCAGGGCTTTCAGGCTCTGGTGCTGCTGGTCCGTCATGTCGATTGTCAGGCGGCTCATTGGATAACC
TCCATAAAATACACGTAACCACATTAGCACATATGTGGGCGTGAGGCTACAGCGCGAGGCGCATTAAGGT
CGGGAAAATGCGCTAGGCGCATTTAAATTGCGTATTGCTGTAATGCGCCATGCCGGCTAGACTAGGCCCA
AATGGGTATACCCAATTTGACCAAGGGGGACGCGATGAGGGCGGCCAAGCACTACCGACAACTTCTATCC
ATCGACTTCAACATCGAGGCGCTGGCCTTCGTGCCTGGACCCGACGGCACACGCGGCCGGCGCATCCACG
TCCTGGGGCGCGAGGTCCGCGACCGGCCCGGCCTGGTCGAGTACCTTTCGCCGGCGTTCGGCTCGCGGGT
GGCGCTGGACGGCTACTGCAAGGCCAATTTCGATGCAGTGCTGCACCTGGCGTACCCCGATCATCAGCAA
TGGGGCCACGCATGAAGCGCCGAAGCTACGCCATGCTGCGCGCCGCTGCCGCGCTGGCCGTCCTGGTCGT
TGCCTCGCCGGCATGGGCCGAGCTGCGCGGCGAGGTCGTGCGCATCATCGACGGCGACACCATCGACGTG
CTGGTAGACAAGCAGCCGGTGCGCGTGCGCCTGGTGGACATTGACGCGCCGGAAAAGCGGCAAGCCTTCG
GCGAACGTGCGCGCCAGGCGCTGGCCGGCATGGTGTTCCGCCGGCACGTCCTGGTCGACGAGAAGGACAC
CGACCGTTACGGCCGCACGCTGGGCACCGTCTGGGTCAACATGGAGCTGGCCAGCCGGCCGCCGCAGCCG
CGCAACGTCAACGCCGCGATGGTTCACCAGGGCATGGCGTGGGCCTATCGCTTCCACGGCCGCGCGGCCG
ACCCTGAAATGCTGCGGCTCGAACAGGAGGCGCGAGGCAAGCGCGTCGGCCTCTGGTCCGATCCGCACGC
CGTCGAGCCGTGGAAATGGCGACGCGAGAGCAACAACCGGAGGGACGAAGGTTGAAGGTCGCCCGCATCT
ACCTGCGCGCCAGTACGGACGAGCAGAATCTTGAACGCCAGGAGAGCCTTGTAGCGGCCACGCGGGCCGC
CGGGTACTACGTCGCCGGCATCTACCGCGAGAAGGCGTCCGGCGCACGCGCCGACCGGCCCGAGCTGCTG
CGCATGATCGCGGACCTGCAACCTGGTGAAGTCGTCGTTGCGGAGAAGATCGACCGCATCAGCCGCTTGC
CGTTGGCCGAGGCCGAGCGCCTGGTTGCGTCGATCCGGGCCAAAGGGGCCAAGCTGGCCGTGCCTGGCGT
GGTGGACCTGTCGGAGCTGGCCGCCGAGGCGAACGGAGTGGCGAAAATCGTTCTGGAATCCGTCCAGGAC
ATGCTTTTGAAGCTCGCCTTGCAGATGGCCCGCGACGACTACGAGGATCGGCGCGAGCGTCAACGTCAGG
GTGTCCAGTTGGCGAAGGCCGCCGGCCGCTACACCGGCCGCAAACGTGACGCCGGCATGCACGACCGCAT
CATCACGCTTCGCTCCGGCGGATCGAGCATTGCCAAGACGGCCAAGCTGGTCGGATGCAGCCCGAGCCAG
GTCAAACGAGTGTGGGCGGCCTGGAACGCGCAGCAGCAAAAATAAAGCCGGGCAGTGCCCGGCTTTTCTC
ACCTTTTCGCGTCCCGCAGGGCCGCTGCGAGCGCCCTACCTAGATCCTCGCTTTCCCCCTCGGTGTAGTC
CGGCCAGGGCACGAAGGGCGCGGATGCGAACCTGTTGAGCAGGTCAGATCTAGGGCGGCGGATTTGTCCT
ACTCAGGAGAGCGTTCACCGACAAACAACAGATAAAACGAAAGGCCCAGTCTTTCGACTGAGCCTTTCGT
TTTATTTGATGCCTGCCGAATTCGGATCCGGAGCTCGACACGACATTGTCGTCACCTTTGTCGGGTCCGC
GACAAGCTTTTTGTTCCTCGATCCCGTATGTTTTCGCCTAAATATCTGAAACAGCAGCAAATTATTTTTC
GTTAGCTCAATCGGCCCACTTGGCACGAGTCTTGAAATTTATTGCGAGGCGGCGGAGCTGCCGGCCGCAT
CCGTGCGGCATAACCACGGTTGTGAACAAATGAAGGAAGGCCAAATGCGTAAAGGCGAAGAGCTGTTCAC
TGGTGTCGTCCCTATTCTGGTGGAACTGGATGGTGATGTCAACGGTCATAAGTTTTCCGTGCGTGGCGAG
GGTGAAGGTGACGCAACTAATGGTAAACTGACGCTGAAGTTCATCTGTACTACTGGTAAACTGCCGGTAC
CTTGGCCGACTCTGGTAACGACGCTGACTTATGGTGTTCAGTGCTTTGCTCGTTATCCGGACCATATGAA
GCAGCATGACTTCTTCAAGTCCGCCATGCCGGAAGGCTATGTGCAGGAACGCACGATTTCCTTTAAGGAT
GACGGCACGTACAAAACGCGTGCGGAAGTGAAATTTGAAGGCGATACCCTGGTAAACCGCATTGAGCTGA
AAGGCATTGACTTTAAAGAAGATGGCAATATCCTGGGCCATAAGCTGGAATACAATTTTAACAGCCACAA
TGTTTACATCACCGCCGATAAACAAAAAAATGGCATTAAAGCGAATTTTAAAATTCGCCACAACGTTGAG
GATGGCAGCGTGCAGCTGGCTGATCACTACCAGCAAAACACTCCAATCGGTGATGGTCCTGTTCTGCTGC
CAGACAATCACTATCTGAGCACGCAAAGCGTTCTGTCTAAAGATCCGAACGAGAAACGCGATCATATGGT
TCTGCTGGAGTTCGTAACCGCAGCGGGCATCACGCATGGTATGGATGAACTGTACAAATGAGCTTTGGTC
AACGATACGTTTTACAACGTCGTGACTGGG
